Addgene plasmid #23626: pDONR223-MAP3K12
Depositing lab: William Hahn & David Root. Depositing organization: Dana-Farber Cancer Institute. Publication: COT drives resistance to RAF inhibition through MAP kinase pathway reactivation. Johannessen CM, Boehm JS, Kim SY, Thomas SR, Wardwell L, Johnson LA, Emery CM, Stransky N, Cogdill AP, Barretina J, Caponigro G, Hieronymus H, Murray RR, Salehi-Ashtiani K, Hill DE, Vidal M, Zhao JJ, Yang X, Alkan O, Kim S, Harris JL, Wilson CJ, Myer VE, Finan PM, Root DE, Roberts TM, Golub T, Flaherty KT, Dummer R, Weber BL, Sellers WR, Schlegel R, Wargo JA, Hahn WC, Garraway LA. Nature. 2010 Dec 16;468(7326):968-72. doi: 10.1038/nature09627 PubMed 21107320.
Backbone
  Vector backbone: pDONR223
  Backbone manufacturer: Invitrogen
  Backbone size w/o insert (bp): 5005
  Vector type: Gateway Donor vector
Growth in bacteria
  Bacterial resistance: Spectinomycin, 50 μg/mL
  Growth temperature: 37°C
  Growth strain: DH5alpha
  Copy number: High Copy
Gene/Insert
  Gene/Insert name: MAP3K12 (alt name: mitogen-activated protein kinase kinase kinase 12)
  Species: H. sapiens (human)
  Insert size (bp): 1704
  Entrez Gene: MAP3K12 (a.k.a. DLK, MEKK12, MUK, ZPK, ZPKP1)
  Cloning method: Gateway Cloning
  Sequencing primers: 5′ M13pUC-fwd; 3′ M13rev
Terms and licenses: Academic/Nonprofit Terms; Industry Terms: Not Available to Industry
Depositor comments: The ORF has no Stop codon. This design enables easy recombination into a destination vector to add an epitope tag of choice and Stop codon to the ORF. Do NOT use this plasmid directly for transfections. A set of 4 custom lentiviral vectors is available ( pLX301 (http://www.addgene.org/25895/) , pLX302 (http://www.addgene.org/25896/) , pLX303 (http://www.addgene.org/25897/) , pLX304 (http://www.addgene.org/25890/) ) to be used to express these ORFs in mammalian cells. These plasmids are not included in the kit and must be ordered separately.
How to cite: pDONR223-MAP3K12 was a gift from William Hahn & David Root (Addgene plasmid # 23626 ; http://n2t.net/addgene:23626 ; RRID:Addgene_23626)
