[The description below was written by a language model from this plasmid's Addgene catalogue record.]
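Description:
pDONR223-MAP3K12 is a Gateway entry clone built on the Invitrogen pDONR223 donor vector backbone (about 5 kb without insert), carrying the human MAP3K12 open reading frame. It is a bacterial propagation plasmid rather than an expression vector: it is maintained at high copy in standard E. coli cloning strains under spectinomycin selection. The record provides no feature table, so the origin of replication and the exact recombination sites are not explicitly listed. As a product of Gateway cloning into a donor vector, the ORF would be expected to sit between att recombination sites, and it is flanked by M13 forward and reverse priming sites used for sequence verification.

The insert is recorded as 1,704 bp and encodes mitogen-activated protein kinase kinase kinase 12, also known as DLK, MUK or ZPK, a kinase in the MAP kinase signalling pathway. The ORF was deliberately cloned without a stop codon, so that recombination into a destination vector places it in frame with a C-terminal epitope tag and stop codon supplied by that vector. No promoter driving the ORF in mammalian cells is recorded, and the depositors state that the plasmid should not be transfected directly. Instead, it serves as a shuttle for moving the ORF into expression vectors, with a companion series of lentiviral destination vectors suggested for mammalian expression. The clone belongs to a kinase ORF collection associated with a study of resistance to RAF inhibition through MAP kinase pathway reactivation, which suggests use in gain-of-function expression screens.
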