>Addgene plasmid #23626 | pDONR223-MAP3K12 | depositor partial sequence | sequence record 10697 | Author sequence
ATGGCTTGCCTCCATGAGACCCGAACACCCTCTCCTTCCTTTGGGGGCTTTGTGTCTACCCTAAGTGAGG
CATCCATGCGCAAGCTGGACCCAGACACTTCTGACTGCACTCCCGAGAAGGACCTGACGCCTACCCAGTG
TGTACTTCGAGATGTGGTACCCCTTGGTGGGCAGGGTGGGGGAGGGCCCAGCCCCTCCCCAGGTGGAGAG
CCGCCCCCTGAGCCTTTTGCCAACAGTGTCCTGCAGCTACATGAGCAGGATGCAGGGGGCCCAGGGGGAG
CAGCTGGGTCACCTGAGAGTCGGGCATCCAGAGTTCGAGCTGACGAGGTGCGACTGCAGTGCCAGAGTGG
CAGTGGCTTCCTTGAGGGCCTCTTTGGCTGCCTGCGCCCTGTCTGGACCATGATTGGCAAAGCCTACTCC
ACTGAGCACAAGCAGCAGCAGGAAGACCTTTGGGAGGTCCCCTTTGAGGAAATCCTGGACCTGCAGTGGG
TGGGCTCAGGGGCCCAGGGTGCTGTCTTCCTGGGGCGCTTCCACGGGGAGGAGGTGGCTGTGAAGAAGGT
GCGAGACCTCAAAGAAACCGACATCAAGCACTTGCGAAAGCTGAAGCACCCCAACATCATCACTTTCAAG
GGTGTGTGCACCCAGGCTCCCTGCTACTGCATCCTCATGGAGTTCTGCGCCCAGGGCCAGCTGTATGAGG
TACTGCGGGCTGGCCGCCCTGTCACCCCCTCCTTACTGGTTGACTGGTCCATGGGCATCGCTGGTGGCAT
GAACTACCTGCACCTGCACAAGATTATCCACAGGGATCTCAAGTCACCCAACATGCTAATCACCTACGAC
GATGTGGTGAAGATCTCAGATTTTGGCACTTCCAAGGAGCTGAGTGACAAGAGCACCAAGATGTCCTTTG
CAGGGACAGTAGCCTGGATGGCCCCTGAGGTGATCCGCAATGAACCTGTGTCTGAGAAGGTCGACATCTG
GTCCTTTGGCGTGGTGCTATGGGAACTGCTGACTGGTGAGATCCCCTACAAAGACGTAGATTCCTCAGCC
ATTATCTGGGGTGTGGGAAGCAACAGTCTCCATCTGCCCGTGCCCTCCAGTTGCCCAGATGGTTTCAAGA
TCCTGCTTCGCCAGTGCTGGAATAGCAAACCACGAAATCGCCCATCATTCCGACAGATCCTGCTGCATCT
GGACATTGCCTCAGCTGATGTACTCTCCACACCCCAGGAGACTTACTTTAAGTCCCAGGCAGAGTGGCGG
GAAGAAGTAAAACTGCACTTTGAAAAGATTAAGTCAGAAGGGACCTGTCTGCACCGCCTAGAAGAGGAAC
TGGTGATGAGGAGGAGGGAGGAGCTCAGACACGCCCTGGACATCAGGGAGCACTATGAAAGGAAGCTGGA
GAGAGCCAACAACCTGTATATGGAACTTAATGCCCTCATGTTGCAGCTGGAACTCAAGGAGAGGGAGCTG
CTCAGGCGAGAGCAAGCTTTAGAGCGGAGGTGCCCAGGCCTGCTGAAGCCACACCCTTCCCGGGGCCCCC
AGCTTCCCTCCCTCCATGAAAGCCACTCGTATTCCTTGTACATAGAGAAATATTTATATAAATTATATAT
ATATACATATATATATATATATGCGCCACATAATCAACAGAAAGATGGGGCTGTCCCAGCCGTAAGTCAG
GCTCGAGGGAGACTGATCCCCTGA
