>Addgene plasmid #23626 | pDONR223-MAP3K12 | addgene partial sequence | sequence record 29371 | 23626 with M13pUC-fwd
TCGGGCCCAATAATGATTTTATTTTGACTGATAGTGACCTGTTCGTTGCAACAAATTGATGAGCAATGCT
TTTTTATAATGCCAACTTTGTACAAAAAAGTTGGCATGGCTTGCCTCCATGAGACCCGAACACCCTCTCC
TTCCTTTGGGGGCTTTGTGTCTACCCTAAGTGAGGCATCCATGCGCAAGCTGGACCCAGACACTTCTGAC
TGCACTCCCGAGAAGGACCTGACGCCTACCCAGTGTGTACTTCGAGATGTGGTACCCCTTGGTGGGCAGG
GTGGGGGAGGGCCCAGCCCCTCCCCAGGTGGAGAGCCGCCCCCTGAGCCTTTTGCCAACAGTGTCCTGCA
GCTACATGAGCAGGATGCAGGGGGCCCAGGGGGAGCAGCTGGGTCACCTGAGAGTCGGGCATCCAGAGTT
CGAGCTGACGAGGTGCGACTGCAGTGCCAGAGTGGCAGTGGCTTCCTTGAGGGCCTCTTTGGCTGCCTGC
GCCCTGTCTGGACCATGATTGGCAAAGCCTACTCCACTGAGCACAAGCAGCAGCAGGAAGACCTTTGGGA
GGTCCCCTTTGAGGAAATCCTGGACCTGCAGTGGGTGGGCTCAGGGGCCCAGGGTGCTGTCTTCCTG
